>Addgene plasmid #176320 | pAB1677 REPAIR.t3 | addgene full sequence | sequence record 345287 | Addgene NGS Result
GACATTGATTATTGACTAGTTATTAATAGTAATCAATTACGGGGTCATTAGTTCATAGCCCATATATGGA
GTTCCGCGTTACATAACTTACGGTAAATGGCCCGCCTGGCTGACCGCCCAACGACCCCCGCCCATTGACG
TCAATAATGACGTATGTTCCCATAGTAACGCCAATAGGGACTTTCCATTGACGTCAATGGGTGGAGTATT
TACGGTAAACTGCCCACTTGGCAGTACATCAAGTGTATCATATGCCAAGTACGCCCCCTATTGACGTCAA
TGACGGTAAATGGCCCGCCTGGCATTATGCCCAGTACATGACCTTATGGGACTTTCCTACTTGGCAGTAC
ATCTACGTATTAGTCATCGCTATTACCATGGTGATGCGGTTTTGGCAGTACATCAATGGGCGTGGATAGC
GGTTTGACTCACGGGGATTTCCAAGTCTCCACCCCATTGACGTCAATGGGAGTTTGTTTTGGCACCAAAA
TCAACGGGACTTTCCAAAATGTCGTAACAACTCCGCCCCATTGACGCAAATGGGCGGTAGGCGTGTACGG
TGGGAGGTCTATATAAGCAGAGCTCTCTGGCTAACTAGAGAACCCACTGCTTACTGGCTTATCGAAATTA
ATACGACTCACTATAGGGAGACCCAAGCTGGCTAGCGTTTAAACTTAAGCTTGCCACCATGGGATCCCTT
CAACTGCCTCCACTTGAAAGACTGACACTGGGATCCGCCCAGGTGTCCAAGCAGACCAGCAAGAAGAGAG
AGCTGAGCATCGACGAGTACCAGGGCGCCAGAAAGTGGTGCTTCACAATCGCCTTCAACAAGGCCCTGGT
CAACCGGGACAAGAACGACGGCCTGTTCGTGGAAAGCCTGCTGCGGCACGAGAAGTACAGCAAGCACGAT
TGGTACGACGAGGACACACGGGCCCTGATCAAGTGTTCTACCCAGGCCGCCAATGCCAAGGCCGAGGCTC
TGGCAAACTACTTCAGCGCCTACAGACACAGCCCCGGCTGCCTGACTTTTACCGCCGAGGATGAGCTGCG
GACCATCATGGAAAGAGCCTACGAGCGGGCCATCTTCGAGTGCAGGCGGAGAGAAACCGAAGTGATCATC
GAGTTCCCCAGCCTGTTCGAGGGCGACAGAATTACAACAGCCGGCGTGGTGTTCTTCGTCAGCTTCTTTG
TGGAACGCAGAGTGCTGGACAGACTGTATGGCGCCGTGTCCGGCCTGAAGAAGAATGAGGGCCAGTACAA
GCTGACCCGGAAGGCCCTGAGCATGTACTGCCTGAAGGACAGCAGATTCACCAAGGCCTGGGACAAGCGG
GTGCTGCTGTTCAGAGATATTCTGGCTCAGCTGGGCAGAATCCCCGCCGAGGCCTACGAATATTATCACG
GCGAGCAGGGCGACAAGAAGCGGGCCAACGATAACGAGGGCACAAACCCCAAGCGGCACAAGGACAAGTT
TATCGAGTTCGCCCTGCACTACCTGGAAGCCCAGCACAGCGAGATCTGCTTTGGCAGACGGCACATCGTG
CGGGAAGAAGCTGGCGCTGGCGACGAGCACAAGAAGCACAGAACAAAGGGCAAAGTGGTGGTGGACTTCT
CCAAGAAGGACGAGGACCAGAGCTACTACATCAGCAAGAACAACGTGATCGTGCGGATCGACAAGAATGC
CGGACCTCGGAGCTACCGGATGGGCCTGAATGAGCTGAAGTACCTGGTCCTGCTGAGCCTGCAAGGCAAG
GGCGACGATGCCATTGCCAAGCTGTACAGATACCGGCAGCACGTGGAAAACATCCTGGACGTGGTCAAAG
TGACCGACAAGGATAACCATGTGTTTCTCCCCAGATTCGTGCTGGAACAGCACGGCATCGGCAGAAAGGC
CTTCAAGCAGAGAATCGACGGCAGAGTGAAGCACGTGCGCGGCGTGTGGGAGAAGAAAAAGGCCGCCACC
AACGAGATGACCCTGCACGAGAAAGCCCGGGACATCCTGCAGTACGTGAACGAGAACTGCACCCGCAGCT
TCAACCCCGGCGAGTACAATAGACTGCTCGTGTGCCTCGTGGGCAAAGACGTCGAGAATTTCCAGGCCGG
GCTGAAGAGACTGCAGCTGGCCGAGAGAATTGATGGCCGGGTGTACAGCATCTTCGCCCAGACCTCCACC
ATCAATGAGATGCACCAGGTCGTGTGCGACCAGATCCTGAACCGGCTGTGCAGAATCGGCGACCAGAAAC
TGTACGACTACGTCGGCCTGGGCAAGAAGGATGAGATCGACTACAAGCAGAAGGTGGCCTGGTTCAAAGA
GCACATCTCTATCAGACGGGGCTTCCTGCGGAAGAAGTTTTGGTACGATAGCAAGAAGGGCTTCGCCAAG
CTGGTCGAGGAACACCTGGAATCTGGCGGCGGACAGAGAGATGTGGGCCTCGATAAGAAGTACTACCACA
TCGACGCCATCGGAAGATTTGAGGGCGCCAATCCTGCTCTGTACGAGACACTGGCCAGAGACAGGCTGTG
CCTGATGATGGCCCAGTACTTTCTGGGCAGCGTGCGCAAAGAGCTGGGCAACAAGATCGTGTGGTCCAAC
GACAGCATCGAGCTGCCTGTGGAAGGCTCCGTGGGCAACGAGAAATCCATCGTGTTCAGCGTGTCCGACT
ACGGCAAGCTGTATGTGCTGGACGACGCCGAGTTTCTGGGAAGAATCTGCGAGTACTTCATGCCCCACGA
GAAGGGCAAGATCAGATACCACACCGTGTACGAGAAAGGCTTCCGGGCCTACAACGACCTGCAGAAAAAA
TGCGTGGAAGCCGTGCTGGCCTTCGAGGAAAAAGTGGTCAAGGCCAAGAAGATGTCCGAGAAAGAGGGCG
CCCACTACATCGACTTTCGCGAGATTCTGGCCCAGACCATGTGCAAAGAGGCCGAGAAAACCGCCGTGAA
CAAAGTGGCGAGAGCCTTCTTTGCCCACCACCTGAAGTTCGTGATCGATGAGTTCGGCCTGTTTAGCGAC
GTGATGAAGAAGTACGGCATCGAGAAAGAATGGAAGTTCCCCGTGAAGGGAGGGTCAGGCGGTAGTCAGC
TGCATTTACCGCAGGTTTTAGCTGACGCTGTCTCACGCCTGGTCCTGGGTAAGTTTGGTGACCTGACCGA
CAACTTCTCCTCCCCTCACGCTCGCAGAAAAGTGCTGGCTGGAGTCGTCATGACAACAGGCACAGATGTT
AAAGATGCCAAGGTGATAAGTGTTTCTACAGGAACAAAATGTATTAATGGTGAATACATGAGTGATCGTG
GCCTTGCATTAAATGACTGCCATGCAGAAATAATATCTCGGAGATCCTTGCTCAGATTTCTTTATACACA
ACTTGAGCTTTACTTAAATAACAAAGATGATCAAAAAAGATCCATCTTTCAGAAATCAGAGCGAGGGGGG
TTTAGGCTGAAGGAGAATGTCCAGTTTCATCTGTACATCAGCACCTCTCCCTGTGGAGATGCCAGAATCT
TCTCACCACATGAGCCAATCCTGGAAGAACCAGCAGATAGACACCCAAATCGTAAAGCAAGAGGACAGCT
ACGGACCAAAATAGAGTCTGGTCAGGGGACGATTCCAGTGCGCTCCAATGCGAGCATCCAAACGTGGGAC
GGGGTGCTGCAAGGGGAGCGGCTGCTCACCATGTCCTGCAGTGACAAGATTGCACGCTGGAACGTGGTGG
GCATCCAGGGATCACTGCTCAGCATTTTCGTGGAGCCCATTTACTTCTCGAGCATCATCCTGGGCAGCCT
TTACCACGGGGACCACCTTTCCAGGGCCATGTACCAGCGGATCTCCAACATAGAGGACCTGCCACCTCTC
TACACCCTCAACAAGCCTTTGCTCAGTGGCATCAGCAATGCAGAAGCACGGCAGCCAGGGAAGGCCCCCA
ACTTCAGTGTCAACTGGACGGTAGGCGACTCCGCTATTGAGGTCATCAACGCCACGACTGGGAAGGATGA
GCTGGGCCGCGCGTCCCGCCTGTGTAAGCACGCGTTGTACTGTCGCTGGATGCGTGTGCACGGCAAGGTT
CCCTCCCACTTACTACGCTCCAAGATTACCAAGCCCAACGTGTACCATGAGTCCAAGCTGGCGGCAAAGG
AGTACCAGGCCGCCAAGGCGCGTCTGTTCACAGCCTTCATCAAGGCGGGGCTGGGGGCCTGGGTGGAGAA
GCCCACCGAGCAGGACCAGTTCTCACTCACGTAAGCGGCCGCTCGAGTCTAGAGGGCCCGTTTAAACCCG
CTGATCAGCCTCGACTGTGCCTTCTAGTTGCCAGCCATCTGTTGTTTGCCCCTCCCCCGTGCCTTCCTTG
ACCCTGGAAGGTGCCACTCCCACTGTCCTTTCCTAATAAAATGAGGAAATTGCATCGCATTGTCTGAGTA
GGTGTCATTCTATTCTGGGGGGTGGGGTGGGGCAGGACAGCAAGGGGGAGGATTGGGAAGACAATAGCAG
GCATGCTGGGGATGCGGTGGGCTCTATGGCTTCTGAGGCGGAAAGAACCAGCTGGGGCTCTAGGGGGTAT
CCCC
[124 nt withheld, positions 4555-4678]
C
[91 nt withheld, positions 4680-4770]
A
[49 nt withheld, positions 4772-4820]
CCTTTGACGTTGGAGTCCACGTTCTTT
[37 nt withheld, positions 4848-4884]
ACCCTATCTCGGTCTATTCTTTTGATTTATAAGGGATTTTGCCGATTTCGGCCTATTGGTTAAAAAATGA
GCTGATTTAACAAAAATTTAACGCGAATTAATTCTGTGGAATGTGTGTCAGTTAGGGTGTGGAAAGTCCC
CAGGCTCCCCAGCAGGCAGAAGTATGCAAAGCATGCATCTCAATTAGTCAGCAACCAGGTGTGGAAAGTC
CCCAGGCTCCCCAGCAGGCAGAAGTATGCAAAGCATGCATCTCAATTAGTCAGCAACCATAGTCCCGCCC
CTAACTCCGCCCATCCCGCCCCTAACTCCGCCCAGTTCCGCCCATTCTCCGCCCCATGGCTGACTAATTT
TTTTTATTTATGCAGAGGCCGAGGCCGCCTCTGCCTCTGAGCTATTCCAGAAGTAGTGAGGAGGCTTTTT
TGGAGGCCTAGGCTTTTGCAAAAAGCTCCCGGGAGCTTGTATATCCATTTTCGGATCTGATCAAGAGACA
GGATGAGGATCGTTTCGCATGATTGAACAAGATGGATTGCACGCAGGTTCTCCGGCCGCTTGGGTGGAGA
GGCTATTCGGCTATGACTGGGCACAACAGACAATCGGCTGCTCTGATGCCGCCGTGTTCCGGCTGTCAGC
GCAGGGGCGCCCGGTTCTTTTTGTCAAGACCGACCTGTCCGGTGCCCTGAATGAACTGCAGGACGAGGCA
GCGCGGCTATCGTGGCTGGCCACGACGGGCGTTCCTTGCGCAGCTGTGCTCGACGTTGTCACTGAAGCGG
GAAGGGACTGGCTGCTATTGGGCGAAGTGCCGGGGCAGGATCTCCTGTCATCTCACCTTGCTCCTGCCGA
GAAAGTATCCATCATGGCTGATGCAATGCGGCGGCTGCATACGCTTGATCCGGCTACCTGCCCATTCGAC
CACCAAGCGAAACATCGCATCGAGCGAGCACGTACTCGGATGGAAGCCGGTCTTGTCGATCAGGATGATC
TGGACGAAGAGCATCAGGGGCTCGCGCCAGCCGAACTGTTCGCCAGGCTCAAGGCGCGCATGCCCGACGG
CGAGGATCTCGTCGTGACCCATGGCGATGCCTGCTTGCCGAATATCATGGTGGAAAATGGCCGCTTTTCT
GGATTCATCGACTGTGGCCGGCTGGGTGTGGCGGACCGCTATCAGGACATAGCGTTGGCTACCCGTGATA
TTGCTGAAGAGCTTGGCGGCGAATGGGCTGACCGCTTCCTCGTGCTTTACGGTATCGCCGCTCCCGATTC
GCAGCGCATCGCCTTCTATCGCCTTCTTGACGAGTTCTTCTGAGCGGGACTCTGGGGTTCGAAATGACCG
ACCAAGCGACGCCCAACCTGCCATCACGAGATTTCGATTCCACCGCCGCCTTCTATGAAAGGTTGGGCTT
CGGAATCGTTTTCCGGGACGCCGGCTGGATGATCCTCCAGCGCGGGGATCTCATGCTGGAGTTCTTCGCC
CACCCCAACTTGTTTATTGCAGCTTATAATGGTTACAAATAAAGCAATAGCATCACAAATTTCACAAATA
AAGCATTTTTTTCACTGCATTCTAGTTGTGGTTTGTCCAAACTCATCAATGTATCTTATCATGTCTGTAT
ACCGTCGACCTCTAGCTAGAGCTTGGCGTAATCATGGTCATAGCTGTTTCCTGTGTGAAATTGTTATCCG
CTCACAATTCCACACAACATACGAGCCGGAAGCATAAAGTGTAAAGCCTGGGGTGCCTAATGAGTGAGCT
AACTCACATTAATTGCGTTGCGCTCACTGCCCGCTTTCCAGTCGGGAAACCTGTCGTGCCAGCTGCATTA
ATGAATCGGCCAACGCGCGGGGAGAGGCGGTTTGCGTATTGGGCGCTCTTCCGCTTCCTCGCTCACTGAC
TCGCTGCGCTCGGTCGTTCGGCTGCGGCGAGCGGTATCAGCTCACTCAAAGGCGGTAATACGGTTATCCA
CAGAATCAGGGGATAACGCAGGAAAGAACATGTGAGCAAAAGGCCAGCAAAAGGCCAGGAACCGTAAAAA
GGCCGCGTTGCTGGCGTTTTTCCATAGGCTCCGCCCCCCTGACGAGCATCACAAAAATCGACGCTCAAGT
CAGAGGTGGCGAAACCCGACAGGACTATAAAGATACCAGGCGTTTCCCCCTGGAAGCTCCCTCGTGCGCT
CTCCTGTTCCGACCCTGCCGCTTACCGGATACCTGTCCGCCTTTCTCCCTTCGGGAAGCGTGGCGCTTTC
TCATAGCTCACGCTGTAGGTATCTCAGTTCGGTGTAGGTCGTTCGCTCCAAGCTGGGCTGTGTGCACGAA
CCCCCCGTTCAGCCCGACCGCTGCGCCTTATCCGGTAACTATCGTCTTGAGTCCAACCCGGTAAGACACG
ACTTATCGCCACTGGCAGCAGCCACTGGTAACAGGATTAGCAGAGCGAGGTATGTAGGCGGTGCTACAGA
GTTCTTGAAGTGGTGGCCTAACTACGGCTACACTAGAAGAACAGTATTTGGTATCTGCGCTCTGCTGAAG
CCAGTTACCTTCGGAAAAAGAGTTGGTAGCTCTTGATCCGGCAAACAAACCACCGCTGGTAGCGGTGGTT
TTTTTGTTTGCAAGCAGCAGATTACGCGCAGAAAAAAAGGATCTCAAGAAGATCCTTTGATCTTTTCTAC
GGGGTCTGACGCTCAGTGGAACGAAAACTCACGTTAAGGGATTTTGGTCATGAGATTATCAAAAAGGATC
TTCACCTAGATCCTTTTAAATTAAAAATGAAGTTTTAAATCAATCTAAAGTATATATGAGTAAACTTGGT
CTGACAGTTACCAATGCTTAATCAGTGAGGCACCTATCTCAGCGATCTGTCTATTTCGTTCATCCATAGT
TGCCTGACTCCCCGTCGTGTAGATAACTACGATACGGGAGGGCTTACCATCTGGCCCCAGTGCTGCAATG
ATACCGCGAGACCCACGCTCACCGGCTCCAGATTTATCAGCAATAAACCAGCCAGCCGGAAGGGCCGAGC
GCAGAAGTGGTCCTGCAACTTTATCCGCCTCCATCCAGTCTATTAATTGTTGCCGGGAAGCTAGAGTAAG
TAGTTCGCCAGTTAATAGTTTGCGCAACGTTGTTGCCATTGCTACAGGCATCGTGGTGTCACGCTCGTCG
TTTGGTATGGCTTCATTCAGCTCCGGTTCCCAACGATCAAGGCGAGTTACATGATCCCCCATGTTGTGCA
AAAAAGCGGTTAGCTCCTTCGGTCCTCCGATCGTTGTCAGAAGTAAGTTGGCCGCAGTGTTATCACTCAT
GGTTATGGCAGCACTGCATAATTCTCTTACTGTCATGCCATCCGTAAGATGCTTTTCTGTGACTGGTGAG
TACTCAACCAAGTCATTCTGAGAATAGTGTATGCGGCGACCGAGTTGCTCTTGCCCGGCGTCAATACGGG
ATAATACCGCGCCACATAGCAGAACTTTAAAAGTGCTCATCATTGGAAAACGTTCTTCGGGGCGAAAACT
CTCAAGGATCTTACCGCTGTTGAGATCCAGTTCGATGTAACCCACTCGTGCACCCAACTGATCTTCAGCA
TCTTTTACTTTCACCAGCGTTTCTGGGTGAGCAAAAACAGGAAGGCAAAATGCCGCAAAAAAGGGAATAA
GGGCGACACGGAAATGTTGAATACTCATACTCTTCCTTTTTCAATATTATTGAAGCATTTATCAGGGTTA
TTGTCTCATGAGCGGATACATATTTGAATGTATTTAGAAAAATAAACAAATAGGGGTTCCGCGCACATTT
CCCCGAAAAGTGCCACCTGACGTCGACGGATCGGGAGATCTCCCGATCCCCTATGGTGCACTCTCAGTAC
AATCTGCTCTGATGCCGCATAGTTAAGCCAGTATCTGCTCCCTGCTTGTGTGTTGGAGGTCGCTGAGTAG
TGCGCGAGCAAAATTTAAGCTACAACAAGGCAAGGCTTGACCGACAATTGCATGAAGAATCTGCTTAGGG
TTAGGCGTTTTGCGCTGCTTCGCGATGTACGGGCCAGATATACGCGTT
Features (pLannotate 1.2.2; 20 found; start..end, strand, type, name):
      1..380     +  enhancer       CMV enhancer: human cytomegalovirus immediate early enhancer
    381..584     +  promoter       CMV promoter: human cytomegalovirus (CMV) immediate early promoter
    580..613     +  LTR            5' LTR (truncated) (fragment): truncated 5' long terminal repeat (LTR) from HIV-1
    629..647     +  promoter       T7 promoter: promoter for bacteriophage T7 RNA polymerase
   3065..4231    +  CDS            Adarb1 (fragment): RED1_RAT - Also known as Red1. Experimental evidence at protein level: Swiss-Prot protein existence level 1. Catalyzes the hydrolytic deamination of adenosine to inosine in double-stranded RNA (dsRNA) referred to as A-to-I RNA editing. This may affect gene expression and function in a number of ways that include mRNA translation by changing codons and hence the amino acid sequence of proteins; pre-mRNA splicing by altering splice site recognition sequences; RNA stability by changing sequences involved in nuclease recognition; genetic stability in the case of RNA virus genomes by changing seque
   4285..4509    +  polyA_signal   bGH poly(A) signal: bovine growth hormone polyadenylation signal
   4513..4534    +  promoter       SV40 promoter (fragment): SV40 enhancer and early promoter
   4555..4983    +  rep_origin     f1 ori (sequence partly withheld): f1 bacteriophage origin of replication; arrow indicates direction of (+) strand synthesis
   4997..5326    +  promoter       SV40 promoter: SV40 enhancer and early promoter
   5393..6184    +  CDS            neo: KKA2_KLEPN - Also known as kan, nptII. Experimental evidence at protein level: Swiss-Prot protein existence level 1. Resistance to kanamycin, neomycin, paromomycin, ribostamycin, butirosin and gentamicin B. From Klebsiella pneumoniae.
   6208..6366    +  CDS            ble (fragment): BLE_KLEPN - Experimental evidence at protein level: Swiss-Prot protein existence level 1. Binding protein with a strong affinity to the bleomycin family of antibiotics. Binds to CL990; an antimitotic-antibiotic compound. From Klebsiella pneumoniae.
   6361..6482    +  polyA_signal   SV40 poly(A) signal: SV40 polyadenylation signal
   6555..6571    -  protein_bind   lac operator: The lac repressor binds to the lac operator to inhibit transcription in E. coli. This inhibition can be relieved by adding lactose or isopropyl-β-D-thiogalactopyranoside (IPTG). lac repressor encoded by lacI
   6579..6609    -  promoter       lac promoter: promoter for the E. coli lac operon
   6624..6645    -  protein_bind   CAP binding site: CAP binding activates transcription in the presence of cAMP. E. coli catabolite activator protein
   6658..6750    -  CDS            lacI (fragment): lac repressor; lacI; The lac repressor binds to the lac operator to inhibit transcription in E. coli. This inhibition can be relieved by adding lactose or isopropyl-β-D-thiogalactopyranoside (IPTG).
   6933..7521    -  rep_origin     ori: high-copy-number ColE1/pMB1/pBR322/pUC origin of replication
   7692..8552    -  CDS            AmpR: β-lactamase; bla; confers resistance to ampicillin, carbenicillin, and related antibiotics
   8553..8657    -  promoter       AmpR promoter: bla
   8716..8768    -  misc_feature   bom (fragment): basis of mobility region from pBR322
