[The description below was written by a language model from this plasmid's Addgene catalogue record and pLannotate feature annotations shown in this document.]
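Description:
pAB1677 REPAIR.t3 is a mammalian expression plasmid of about 8.9 kb built on the pcDNA3.1 backbone that encodes a compact programmable RNA base editor. It is maintained in E. coli at high copy through a ColE1/pUC-type origin with ampicillin selection from the β-lactamase gene, and it also carries an f1 origin. For mammalian cells, an SV40 early promoter drives a neomycin phosphotransferase cassette ending in an SV40 polyadenylation signal, which allows G418 selection.

The payload is a single fusion open reading frame under the CMV immediate-early enhancer and promoter, terminated by the bovine growth hormone polyadenylation signal. A T7 promoter sits just upstream of the coding region. From the N terminus, the fusion consists of an HIV nuclear export signal, a GS linker, human codon-optimized Cas13bt3 from a marine-sediment Planctomycetes bacterium, a (GGS)2 linker, and the human ADAR2 (ADARB1) deaminase domain. The Cas13bt3 portion carries R84A/H89A/R740A/H744A substitutions that abolish its RNase activity, so it acts only as a guide-RNA-directed RNA-binding module. The ADAR2 portion is restricted to the deaminase domain and bears the E488Q mutation, generally known as a hyperactivating change. Tethering the deaminase to a target transcript is meant to direct adenosine-to-inosine editing there, and the export signal biases the protein toward the cytoplasm.

The automated feature table annotates the deaminase segment by homology to the rat protein and leaves the Cas13bt3 region unlabelled. Its short HIV LTR, ble and lacI fragment calls look like backbone remnants or spurious matches. No guide RNA cassette is annotated, so the guide is presumably supplied from a separate construct.
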