Addgene plasmid #176320: pAB1677 REPAIR.t3
Purpose: CMV-HIVNES-GS-dCas13bt3- (GGS)2-huADAR2dd(E488Q) (REPAIR.t3 expression)
Depositing lab: Feng Zhang. Publication: Compact RNA editors with small Cas13 proteins. Kannan S, Altae-Tran H, Jin X, Madigan VJ, Oshiro R, Makarova KS, Koonin EV, Zhang F. Nat Biotechnol. 2021 Aug 30. pii: 10.1038/s41587-021-01030-2. doi: 10.1038/s41587-021-01030-2. PubMed 34462587.
Backbone
  Vector backbone: pcDNA3.1
  Total vector size (bp): 8919
  Vector type: Mammalian Expression, CRISPR
  Selectable markers: Neomycin (select with G418)
Growth in bacteria
  Bacterial resistance: Ampicillin, 100 μg/mL
  Growth temperature: 37°C
  Growth strain: NEB Stable
  Copy number: High Copy
Gene/Insert 1
  Gene/Insert name: human codon optimized Cas13bt3 (catalytically inactivated)
  Species: Planctomycetes bacterium isolate B28_G16 (marine sediment)
  Insert size (bp): 2322
  Mutation: R84A/H89A/R740A/H744A
  GenBank ID: RKY08123.1
  Promoter: CMV
  Tag / fusion protein: HIV NES (N terminal on insert)
  Cloning method: Gibson Cloning
  Sequencing primers: 5′ taatacgactcactataggg
Gene/Insert 2
  Gene/Insert name: huADAR2dd(E488Q) (alt name: human ADAR2 deaminase domain)
  Species: H. sapiens (human)
  Insert size (bp): 1158
  Mutation: E488Q, only the deaminase domain (aa 276-702 are expressed)
  Entrez Gene: ADARB1 (a.k.a. ADAR2, DRABA2, DRADA2, NEDHYMS, RED1)
Terms and licenses: Academic/Nonprofit Terms; Industry Terms: Not Available to Industry
How to cite: pAB1677 REPAIR.t3 was a gift from Feng Zhang (Addgene plasmid # 176320 ; http://n2t.net/addgene:176320 ; RRID:Addgene_176320)
